Addgene plasmid #178685: A1-LCD+23G-23S
Purpose: Bacterial expression of N-terminally 6His tagged A1-LCD with twenty-three Ser residues replaced with Gly (LCD: low-complexity domain, aa 186-320)
Depositing lab: Tanja Mittag. Depositing organization: St. Jude Children's Research Hospital. Publication: Deciphering how naturally occurring sequence features impact the phase behaviours of disordered prion-like domains. Bremer A, Farag M, Borcherds WM, Peran I, Martin EW, Pappu RV, Mittag T. Nat Chem. 2022 Feb;14(2):196-207. doi: 10.1038/s41557-021-00840-w. Epub 2021 Dec 20. PubMed 34931046.
Backbone
  Vector backbone: pDEST17
  Vector type: Bacterial Expression
Growth in bacteria
  Bacterial resistance: Ampicillin, 100 μg/mL
  Growth temperature: 37°C
  Growth strain: DH5alpha
  Copy number: Low Copy
Gene/Insert
  Gene/Insert name: A1-LCD+23G-23S
  Species: H. sapiens (human)
  Mutation: twenty-three Ser residues replaced with Gly
  Entrez Gene: HNRNPA1 (a.k.a. ALS19, ALS20, HNRPA1, HNRPA1L3, IBMPFD3, MPD3, UP 1, hnRNP A1, hnRNP-A1)
  Tag / fusion protein: 6xHis (N terminal on insert)
  Cloning method: Gateway Cloning
Terms and licenses: Academic/Nonprofit Terms; Industry Terms: Not Available to Industry
How to cite: A1-LCD+23G-23S was a gift from Tanja Mittag (Addgene plasmid # 178685 ; http://n2t.net/addgene:178685 ; RRID:Addgene_178685)
