[The description below was written by a language model from this plasmid's Addgene catalogue record and pLannotate feature annotations shown in this document.]
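Description:
A1-LCD+23G-23S is a bacterial expression plasmid built on the Gateway destination vector pDEST17 that produces a variant of the low-complexity domain (LCD, residues 186-320) of human hnRNP A1 (HNRNPA1). In this variant, twenty-three serine residues have been replaced with glycine. The plasmid is maintained in E. coli through a ColE1/pBR322-type origin accompanied by the bom region and the rop gene, which holds copy number down, in line with the low-copy designation in the record. Selection is by ampicillin via the β-lactamase gene and its own promoter. Fragments of the tetracycline resistance gene and its promoter are also annotated, but these are interrupted remnants of the pBR322-derived backbone rather than a functional marker.

The expression cassette spans the numbering origin of the circular sequence. A T7 promoter and the phage T7 gene 10 ribosome binding site drive translation of an N-terminal histidine tag (catalogued as 6xHis). This is followed by the attB1 site left by Gateway recombination, a partially annotated TEV protease recognition site, and then the HNRNPA1 fragment. The insert is closed by attB2 and a T7 terminator; the short gene 10-derived sequence annotated between them appears to be backbone sequence downstream of the insert. Expression therefore requires a host supplying T7 RNA polymerase. The His tag allows affinity purification, and the TEV site, if intact, would permit tag removal afterwards. According to the associated publication title, the construct belongs to a study of how sequence features of disordered prion-like domains influence their phase behaviour, with this variant addressing the glycine versus serine content of the domain.
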