Features (pLannotate 1.2.2; 18 found; start..end, strand, type, name):
      4..303     +  CDS            HNRNPA1 (fragment): ROA1_HUMAN - Also known as HNRPA1. Experimental evidence at protein level: Swiss-Prot protein existence level 1. (Microbial infection) Cleavage by Enterovirus 71 protease 3C results in increased translation of apoptosis protease activating factor APAF1, leading to apoptosis. From Homo sapiens (Human).
    308..332     -  protein_bind   attB2: mutant version of attB; recombination site for the Gateway® BP reaction BP Clonase™
    342..391     +  CDS            SET1 (fragment): solubility-enhancement tag derived from T7 phage gene 10B
    399..446     +  terminator     T7 terminator: transcription terminator for bacteriophage T7 RNA polymerase
    472..764     -  CDS            TcR (fragment): tetracycline efflux protein; tet; confers resistance to tetracycline
    812..840     -  promoter       tet promoter: E. coli promoter for tetracycline efflux protein gene
    953..1057    +  promoter       AmpR promoter: bla
   1058..1918    +  CDS            AmpR: β-lactamase; bla; confers resistance to ampicillin, carbenicillin, and related antibiotics
   2089..2677    +  rep_origin     ori: high-copy-number ColE1/pMB1/pBR322/pUC origin of replication
   2863..3002    -  misc_feature   bom: basis of mobility region from pBR322
   3104..3295    -  CDS            rop: Rop protein, which maintains plasmids at low copy number; rop
   3312..3692    +  CDS            YPB1_ECOLX: Protein predicted: Swiss-Prot protein existence level 4. From Escherichia coli.
   3934..4838    -  CDS            TcR (fragment): tetracycline efflux protein; tet; confers resistance to tetracycline
   4860..4878    +  promoter       T7 promoter: promoter for bacteriophage T7 RNA polymerase
   4910..4932    +  RBS            RBS: efficient ribosome binding site from bacteriophage T7 gene 10 (Olins and Rangwala, 1989)
   4950..4970    +  CDS            8xHis (fragment): 8xHis affinity tag
   4979..5003    +  protein_bind   attB1: mutant version of attB; recombination site for the Gateway® BP reaction BP Clonase™
   5009..5025    +  CDS            TEV site (fragment): tobacco etch virus (TEV) protease recognition and cleavage site
>Addgene plasmid #178685 | A1-LCD+23G-23S | addgene full sequence | sequence record 356307 | Addgene NGS Result
GGTAACTTTGGTGGCCGTGGTGGCTTTGGTGGTGGACGCGGAGGTGGTGGTTATGGTGGCGGAGGTGATG
GCTATAATGGTTTTGGCAATGATGGTGGCAATTTTGGAGGCGGTGGTGGATATAACGATTTCGGCAATTA
TAACAATCAAGGTGGTAATTTCGGTCCGATGAAAGGTGGCAACTTCGGTGGAAGAGGTGGCGGTGGCGGT
GGTGGCGGAGGCCAGTATTTTGCCAAACCGCGTAATCAAGGCGGATATGGCGGAGGCGGTGGCGGAGGTG
GTTATGGCGGTGGTCGTCGTTTTTAAGACCCAGCTTTCTTGTACAAAGTGGTTGATTCGAGGCTGCTAAC
AAAGCCCGAAAGGAAGCTGAGTTGGCTGCTGCCACCGCTGAGCAATAACTAGCATAACCCCTTGGGGCCT
CTAAACGGGTCTTGAGGGGTTTTTTGCTGAAAGGAGGAACTATATCCGGATATCCACAGGACGGGTGTGG
TCGCCATGATCGCGTAGTCGATAGTGGCTCCAAGTAGCGAAGCGAGCAGGACTGGGCGGCGGCCAAAGCG
GTCGGACAGTGCTCCGAGAACGGGTGCGCATAGAAATTGCATCAACGCATATAGCGCTAGCAGCACGCCA
TAGTGACTGGCGATGCTGTCGGAATGGACGATATCCCGCAAGAGGCCCGGCAGTACCGGCATAACCAAGC
CTATGCCTACAGCATCCAGGGTGACGGTGCCGAGGATGACGATGAGCGCATTGTTAGATTTCATACACGG
TGCCTGACTGCGTTAGCAATTTAACTGTGATAAACTACCGCATTAAAGCTTATCGATGATAAGCTGTCAA
ACATGAGAATTCTTGAAGACGAAAGGGCCTCGTGATACGCCTATTTTTATAGGTTAATGTCATGATAATA
ATGGTTTCTTAGACGTCAGGTGGCACTTTTCGGGGAAATGTGCGCGGAACCCCTATTTGTTTATTTTTCT
AAATACATTCAAATATGTATCCGCTCATGAGACAATAACCCTGATAAATGCTTCAATAATATTGAAAAAG
GAAGAGTATGAGTATTCAACATTTCCGTGTCGCCCTTATTCCCTTTTTTGCGGCATTTTGCCTTCCTGTT
TTTGCTCACCCAGAAACGCTGGTGAAAGTAAAAGATGCTGAAGATCAGTTGGGTGCACGAGTGGGTTACA
TCGAACTGGATCTCAACAGCGGTAAGATCCTTGAGAGTTTTCGCCCCGAAGAACGTTTTCCAATGATGAG
CACTTTTAAAGTTCTGCTATGTGGCGCGGTATTATCCCGTGTTGACGCCGGGCAAGAGCAACTCGGTCGC
CGCATACACTATTCTCAGAATGACTTGGTTGAGTACTCACCAGTCACAGAAAAGCATCTTACGGATGGCA
TGACAGTAAGAGAATTATGCAGTGCTGCCATAACCATGAGTGATAACACTGCGGCCAACTTACTTCTGAC
AACGATCGGAGGACCGAAGGAGCTAACCGCTTTTTTGCACAACATGGGGGATCATGTAACTCGCCTTGAT
CGTTGGGAACCGGAGCTGAATGAAGCCATACCAAACGACGAGCGTGACACCACGATGCCTGCAGCAATGG
CAACAACGTTGCGCAAACTATTAACTGGCGAACTACTTACTCTAGCTTCCCGGCAACAATTAATAGACTG
GATGGAGGCGGATAAAGTTGCAGGACCACTTCTGCGCTCGGCCCTTCCGGCTGGCTGGTTTATTGCTGAT
AAATCTGGAGCCGGTGAGCGTGGGTCTCGCGGTATCATTGCAGCACTGGGGCCAGATGGTAAGCCCTCCC
GTATCGTAGTTATCTACACGACGGGGAGTCAGGCAACTATGGATGAACGAAATAGACAGATCGCTGAGAT
AGGTGCCTCACTGATTAAGCATTGGTAACTGTCAGACCAAGTTTACTCATATATACTTTAGATTGATTTA
AAACTTCATTTTTAATTTAAAAGGATCTAGGTGAAGATCCTTTTTGATAATCTCATGACCAAAATCCCTT
AACGTGAGTTTTCGTTCCACTGAGCGTCAGACCCCGTAGAAAAGATCAAAGGATCTTCTTGAGATCCTTT
TTTTCTGCGCGTAATCTGCTGCTTGCAAACAAAAAAACCACCGCTACCAGCGGTGGTTTGTTTGCCGGAT
CAAGAGCTACCAACTCTTTTTCCGAAGGTAACTGGCTTCAGCAGAGCGCAGATACCAAATACTGTCCTTC
TAGTGTAGCCGTAGTTAGGCCACCACTTCAAGAACTCTGTAGCACCGCCTACATACCTCGCTCTGCTAAT
CCTGTTACCAGTGGCTGCTGCCAGTGGCGATAAGTCGTGTCTTACCGGGTTGGACTCAAGACGATAGTTA
CCGGATAAGGCGCAGCGGTCGGGCTGAACGGGGGGTTCGTGCACACAGCCCAGCTTGGAGCGAACGACCT
ACACCGAACTGAGATACCTACAGCGTGAGCTATGAGAAAGCGCCACGCTTCCCGAAGGGAGAAAGGCGGA
CAGGTATCCGGTAAGCGGCAGGGTCGGAACAGGAGAGCGCACGAGGGAGCTTCCAGGGGGAAACGCCTGG
TATCTTTATAGTCCTGTCGGGTTTCGCCACCTCTGACTTGAGCGTCGATTTTTGTGATGCTCGTCAGGGG
GGCGGAGCCTATGGAAAAACGCCAGCAACGCGGCCTTTTTACGGTTCCTGGCCTTTTGCTGGCCTTTTGC
TCACATGTTCTTTCCTGCGTTATCCCCTGATTCTGTGGATAACCGTATTACCGCCTTTGAGTGAGCTGAT
ACCGCTCGCCGCAGCCGAACGACCGAGCGCAGCGAGTCAGTGAGCGAGGAAGCGGAAGAGCGCCTGATGC
GGTATTTTCTCCTTACGCATCTGTGCGGTATTTCACACCGCAATGGTGCACTCTCAGTACAATCTGCTCT
GATGCCGCATAGTTAAGCCAGTATACACTCCGCTATCGCTACGTGACTGGGTCATGGCTGCGCCCCGACA
CCCGCCAACACCCGCTGACGCGCCCTGACGGGCTTGTCTGCTCCCGGCATCCGCTTACAGACAAGCTGTG
ACCGTCTCCGGGAGCTGCATGTGTCAGAGGTTTTCACCGTCATCACCGAAACGCGCGAGGCAGCTGCGGT
AAAGCTCATCAGCGTGGTCGTGAAGCGATTCACAGATGTCTGCCTGTTCATCCGCGTCCAGCTCGTTGAG
TTTCTCCAGAAGCGTTAATGTCTGGCTTCTGATAAAGCGGGCCATGTTAAGGGCGGTTTTTTCCTGTTTG
GTCACTGATGCCTCCGTGTAAGGGGGATTTCTGTTCATGGGGGTAATGATACCGATGAAACGAGAGAGGA
TGCTCACGATACGGGTTACTGATGATGAACATGCCCGGTTACTGGAACGTTGTGAGGGTAAACAACTGGC
GGTATGGATGCGGCGGGACCAGAGAAAAATCACTCAGGGTCAATGCCAGCGCTTCGTTAATACAGATGTA
GGTGTTCCACAGGGTAGCCAGCAGCATCCTGCGATGCAGATCCGGAACATAATGGTGCAGGGCGCTGACT
TCCGCGTTTCCAGACTTTACGAAACACGGAAACCGAAGACCATTCATGTTGTTGCTCAGGTCGCAGACGT
TTTGCAGCAGCAGTCGCTTCACGTTCGCTCGCGTATCGGTGATTCATTCTGCTAACCAGTAAGGCAACCC
CGCCAGCCTAGCCGGGTCCTCAACGACAGGAGCACGATCATGCGCACCCGTGGCCAGGACCCAACGCTGC
CCGAGATGCGCCGCGTGCGGCTGCTGGAGATGGCGGACGCGATGGATATGTTCTGCCAAGGGTTGGTTTG
CGCATTCACAGTTCTCCGCAAGAATTGATTGGCTCCAATTCTTGGAGTGGTGAATCCGTTAGCGAGGTGC
CGCCGGCTTCCATTCAGGTCGAGGTGGCCCGGCTCCATGCACCGCGACGCAACGCGGGGAGGCAGACAAG
GTATAGGGCGGCGCCTACAATCCATGCCAACCCGTTCCATGTGCTCGCCGAGGCGGCATAAATCGCCGTG
ACGATCAGCGGTCCAATGATCGAAGTTAGGCTGGTAAGAGCCGCGAGCGATCCTTGAAGCTGTCCCTGAT
GGTCGTCATCTACCTGCCTGGACAGCATGGCCTGCAACGCGGGCATCCCGATGCCGCCGGAAGCGAGAAG
AATCATAATGGGGAAGGCCATCCAGCCTCGCGTCGCGAACGCCAGCAAGACGTAGCCCAGCGCGTCGGCC
GCCATGCCGGCGATAATGGCCTGCTTCTCGCCGAAACGTTTGGTGGCGGGACCAGTGACGAAGGCTTGAG
CGAGGGCGTGCAAGATTCCGAATACCGCAAGCGACAGGCCGATCATCGTCGCGCTCCAGCGAAAGCGGTC
CTCGCCGAAAATGACCCAGAGCGCTGCCGGCACCTGTCCTACGAGTTGCATGATAAAGAAGACAGTCATA
AGTGCGGCGACGATAGTCATGCCCCGCGCCCACCGGAAGGAGCTGACTGGGTTGAAGGCTCTCAAGGGCA
TCGGTCGATCGACGCTCTCCCTTATGCGACTCCTGCATTAGGAAGCAGCCCAGTAGTAGGTTGAGGCCGT
TGAGCACCGCCGCCGCAAGGAATGGTGCATGCAAGGAGATGGCGCCCAACAGTCCCCCGGCCACGGGGCC
TGCCACCATACCCACGCCGAAACAAGCGCTCATGAGCCCGAAGTGGCGAGCCCGATCTTCCCCATCGGTG
ATGTCGGCGATATAGGCGCCAGCAACCGCACCTGTGGCGCCGGTGATGCCGGCCACGATGCGTCCGGCGT
AGAGGATCGAGATCTCGATCCCGCGAAATTAATACGACTCACTATAGGGAGACCACAACGGTTTCCCTCT
AGAAATAATTTTGTTTAACTTTAAGAAGGAGATATACATATGTCGTACTACCATCACCATCACCATCACC
TCGAATCAACAAGTTTGTACAAAAAAGCAGGCTTCGAGAACCTGTATTTTCAGGGTAGCATGGCTGGTGC
CGGTGGTGGTCAGCGTGGTCGTGGTGGTGGCGGTAATTTTGGCGGTGGTCGCGGTGGCGGTTTTGGTGGT
AATGATAATTTTGGTCGCGGA
